>Addgene plasmid #192735 | pDONR221-btg3 | addgene full sequence | sequence record 377784 | Addgene NGS Result
CTTTCCTGCGTTATCCCCTGATTCTGTGGATAACCGTATTACCGCCTTTGAGTGAGCTGATACCGCTCGC
CGCAGCCGAACGACCGAGCGCAGCGAGTCAGTGAGCGAGGAAGCGGAAGAGCGCCCAATACGCAAACCGC
CTCTCCCCGCGCGTTGGCCGATTCATTAATGCAGCTGGCACGACAGGTTTCCCGACTGGAAAGCGGGCAG
TGAGCGCAACGCAATTAATACGCGTACCGCTAGCCAGGAAGAGTTTGTAGAAACGCAAAAAGGCCATCCG
TCAGGATGGCCTTCTGCTTAGTTTGATGCCTGGCAGTTTATGGCGGGCGTCCTGCCCGCCACCCTCCGGG
CCGTTGCTTCACAACGTTCAAATCCGCTCCCGGCGGATTTGTCCTACTCAGGAGAGCGTTCACCGACAAA
CAACAGATAAAACGAAAGGCCCAGTCTTCCGACTGAGCCTTTCGTTTTATTTGATGCCTGGCAGTTCCCT
ACTCTCGCGTTAACGCTAGCATGGATGTTTTCCCAGTCACGACGTTGTAAAACGACGGCCAGTCTTAAGC
TCGGGCCCCAAATAATGATTTTATTTTGACTGATAGTGACCTGTTCGTTGCAACAAATTGATGAGCAATG
CTTTTTTATAATGCCAACTTTGTACAAAAAAGCAGGCTTCGAAGGAGATACCACCATGAAGAAAGAAATT
GCAGCGGTGGTGTTTTTCCTGAAGCGGTTGATAAAGAAAGCTGAGAAGTTAGATGCGGACAAGGTGGACC
TGTTTGTGGAGCGGTTAACAGTAGCATTACAGGAGAAGTATAAAGGTCACTGGTATCCGGACAACCCCAG
CAAAGGCCAGGCATTCAGGTGCATCAGAGTCAACCGCTTCCAGAAAGAAGATGCTGAGTTGCTGAGAGCT
TGCGCTGAAAGTGGAGTGCAGTACAAAGACCTTGGCCTGCCTAAAGAGCTCACACTTTGGGTTGATCCTG
GTGAGGTGTGCTGTAGGTATGGCGAGAAGAATCATGGTTTCACTGTGGCCACTTTCTCAAGCGAGGACGA
TGATGATAAAGAGGATGTGACAAAGAAAGTGACGAGCGCCGTGGAGCGGGTCACGTCGGATTACCACTCT
GGATCCTCCTCAGATGAAGACATCAGCTGTAGGGAGATCCAGTATACGACACCTCTTCACAACCAGCCTC
CTTACCAGGTTGTTTATGCCAGTGCCCCAGGATGGCATCCAGTACCAAGAAAGAAATTTGGCCCGGGGAA
AGGGCACTACCCTCAGCGGCCGCACTACATGATCCGCCCCCCCTGTAGACCCAACTATTCCTTTAAAGCA
CACAGCTGGGTCCAGCAGGGCTACCGCAGCAAACCCGGCTACTGGGCCAGCAATTCAAACCTACTACACC
AGCTTCAGTGAGACCCAGCTTTCTTGTACAAAGTTGGCATTATAAGAAAGCATTGCTTATCAATTTGTTG
CAACGAACAGGTCACTATCAGTCAAAATAAAATCATTATTTGCCATCCAGCTGATATCCCCTATAGTGAG
TCGTATTACATGGTCATAGCTGTTTCCTGGCAGCTCTGGCCCGTGTCTCAAAATCTCTGATGTTACATTG
CACAAGATAAAAATATATCATCATGAACAATAAAACTGTCTGCTTACATAAACAGTAATACAAGGGGTGT
TATGAGCCATATTCAACGGGAAACGTCGAGGCCGCGATTAAATTCCAACATGGATGCTGATTTATATGGG
TATAAATGGGCTCGCGATAATGTCGGGCAATCAGGTGCGACAATCTATCGCTTGTATGGGAAGCCCGATG
CGCCAGAGTTGTTTCTGAAACATGGCAAAGGTAGCGTTGCCAATGATGTTACAGATGAGATGGTCAGACT
AAACTGGCTGACGGAATTTATGCCTCTTCCGACCATCAAGCATTTTATCCGTACTCCTGATGATGCATGG
TTACTCACCACTGCGATCCCCGGAAAAACAGCATTCCAGGTATTAGAAGAATATCCTGATTCAGGTGAAA
ATATTGTTGATGCGCTGGCAGTGTTCCTGCGCCGGTTGCATTCGATTCCTGTTTGTAATTGTCCTTTTAA
CAGCGATCGCGTATTTCGTCTCGCTCAGGCGCAATCACGAATGAATAACGGTTTGGTTGATGCGAGTGAT
TTTGATGACGAGCGTAATGGCTGGCCTGTTGAACAAGTCTGGAAAGAAATGCATAAACTTTTGCCATTCT
CACCGGATTCAGTCGTCACTCATGGTGATTTCTCACTTGATAACCTTATTTTTGACGAGGGGAAATTAAT
AGGTTGTATTGATGTTGGACGAGTCGGAATCGCAGACCGATACCAGGATCTTGCCATCCTATGGAACTGC
CTCGGTGAGTTTTCTCCTTCATTACAGAAACGGCTTTTTCAAAAATATGGTATTGATAATCCTGATATGA
ATAAATTGCAGTTTCATTTGATGCTCGATGAGTTTTTCTAATCAGAATTGGTTAATTGGTTGTAACACTG
GCAGAGCATTACGCTGACTTGACGGGACGGCGCAAGCTCATGACCAAAATCCCTTAACGTGAGTTACGCG
TCGTTCCACTGAGCGTCAGACCCCGTAGAAAAGATCAAAGGATCTTCTTGAGATCCTTTTTTTCTGCGCG
TAATCTGCTGCTTGCAAACAAAAAAACCACCGCTACCAGCGGTGGTTTGTTTGCCGGATCAAGAGCTACC
AACTCTTTTTCCGAAGGTAACTGGCTTCAGCAGAGCGCAGATACCAAATACTGTTCTTCTAGTGTAGCCG
TAGTTAGGCCACCACTTCAAGAACTCTGTAGCACCGCCTACATACCTCGCTCTGCTAATCCTGTTACCAG
TGGCTGCTGCCAGTGGCGATAAGTCGTGTCTTACCGGGTTGGACTCAAGACGATAGTTACCGGATAAGGC
GCAGCGGTCGGGCTGAACGGGGGGTTCGTGCACACAGCCCAGCTTGGAGCGAACGACCTACACCGAACTG
AGATACCTACAGCGTGAGCTATGAGAAAGCGCCACGCTTCCCGAAGGGAGAAAGGCGGACAGGTATCCGG
TAAGCGGCAGGGTCGGAACAGGAGAGCGCACGAGGGAGCTTCCAGGGGGAAACGCCTGGTATCTTTATAG
TCCTGTCGGGTTTCGCCACCTCTGACTTGAGCGTCGATTTTTGTGATGCTCGTCAGGGGGGCGGAGCCTA
TGGAAAAACGCCAGCAACGCGGCCTTTTTACGGTTCCTGGCCTTTTGCTGGCCTTTTGCTCACATGTT
Features (pLannotate 1.2.2; 10 found; start..end, strand, type, name):
    121..213     +  CDS            lacI (fragment): lac repressor; lacI; The lac repressor binds to the lac operator to inhibit transcription in E. coli. This inhibition can be relieved by adding lactose or isopropyl-β-D-thiogalactopyranoside (IPTG).
    268..295     -  terminator     rrnB T2 terminator: transcription terminator T2 from the E. coli rrnB gene
    427..470     +  terminator     rrnB T1 terminator: Escherichia coli rrnB; transcription terminator T1 from the E. coli rrnB gene
    517..553     -  CDS            lacZα (fragment): LacZα fragment of β-galactosidase; lacZ fragment
    569..668     +  protein_bind   attL1: mutant version of attL; recombination site for the Gateway® LR reaction LR Clonase™
    686..1366    +  CDS            BTG3 (fragment): BTG3_HUMAN - Also known as ANA, TOB5. Experimental evidence at protein level: Swiss-Prot protein existence level 1. Overexpression impairs serum-induced cell cycle progression from the G0/G1 to S phase. From Homo sapiens (Human).
   1413..1512    -  protein_bind   attL2: mutant version of attL; recombination site for the Gateway® LR reaction LR Clonase™
   1530..1548    -  promoter       T7 promoter: promoter for bacteriophage T7 RNA polymerase
   1682..2491    +  CDS            KanR: aminoglycoside phosphotransferase; aph(3')-Ia; confers resistance to kanamycin in bacteria or G418 (Geneticin®) in eukaryotes
   2638..3226    +  rep_origin     ori: high-copy-number ColE1/pMB1/pBR322/pUC origin of replication
