[The description below was written by a language model from this plasmid's Addgene catalogue record and pLannotate feature annotations shown in this document.]
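Description:
pDONR221-btg3 is a Gateway entry clone built on the Invitrogen pDONR221 backbone, carrying the zebrafish (Danio rerio) btg3 coding sequence. The full sequenced plasmid is about 3.3 kb and is maintained in E. coli as a high-copy plasmid through a ColE1/pUC-type origin of replication, with selection by kanamycin through an aminoglycoside phosphotransferase (KanR) gene. Upstream of the cloning region sit the rrnB T1 and T2 transcription terminators, which insulate the insert from read-through transcription originating in the backbone. Short lacI and lacZα fragments are also annotated and appear to be non-functional remnants.

The 726 bp btg3 insert lies between attL1 and attL2, the recombination sites produced when a PCR product or attB-flanked fragment is recombined into the donor vector. The annotation tool labelled the insert as a fragment of human BTG3 on the basis of similarity, but the catalogue record identifies it as the zebrafish homolog of that gene. The human protein is described as impairing G0/G1-to-S cell cycle progression when overexpressed. The cDNA is recorded as carrying an H211Y substitution. No promoter drives the insert in this plasmid. A T7 promoter is present just outside attL2, on the opposite strand, facing back toward the insert. M13 forward and reverse priming sites flank the cassette for sequence verification.

As an entry vector, the construct is not meant for expression itself. It serves as a source from which btg3 can be moved by an LR Clonase reaction into any attR-containing destination vector, which then supplies the promoter, tags or other elements needed for the intended experiment.
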