Addgene plasmid #192735: pDONR221-btg3
Purpose: Gateway entry vector encoding zebrafish btg3
Depositing lab: Summer Thyme. Depositing organization: University of Alabama at Birmingham.
Backbone
  Vector backbone: pDONR221
  Backbone manufacturer: Invitrogen
  Vector type: Gateway Entry Vector
Growth in bacteria
  Bacterial resistance: Kanamycin, 50 μg/mL
  Growth temperature: 37°C
  Growth strain: DH5alpha
  Copy number: High Copy
Gene/Insert
  Gene/Insert name: btg3
  Species: D. rerio (zebrafish)
  Insert size (bp): 726
  Mutation: H211Y
  Entrez Gene: btg3 (a.k.a. cb928, zgc:103463)
  Promoter: None
  Cloning method: Gateway Cloning
  Sequencing primers: 5′ M13 forward; 3′ M13 reverse
Terms and licenses: Academic/Nonprofit Terms; Industry Terms: Not Available to Industry
Depositor comments: cDNA encodes NP_001313635.1; homolog of human BTG3
How to cite: pDONR221-btg3 was a gift from Summer Thyme (Addgene plasmid # 192735 ; http://n2t.net/addgene:192735 ; RRID:Addgene_192735)
